Addgene plasmid #162808: pAS1_4x7SKPylT_EF1_Ub-*SMIM38
Purpose: STELLA plasmid for amber suppression of N-terminally labelled SMIM38
Depositing lab: Simon Elsaesser. Depositing organization: Karolinska Institutet. Publication: Universal Single-Residue Terminal Labels for Fluorescent Live Cell Imaging of Microproteins. Lafranchi L, Schlesinger D, Kimler KJ, Elsasser SJ. J Am Chem Soc. 2020 Nov 25;142(47):20080-20087. doi: 10.1021/jacs.0c09574. Epub 2020 Nov 11. PubMed 33175524.
Backbone
  Vector backbone: pAS
  Vector type: Mammalian Expression ; PiggyBac
Growth in bacteria
  Bacterial resistance: Ampicillin, 100 μg/mL
  Growth temperature: 37°C
  Growth strain: NEB Stable
  Copy number: High Copy
Gene/Insert
  Gene/Insert name: Ub-(N-TAG)SMIM38
  Species: H. sapiens (human)
  Mutation: SMIM38 (Met1, Amber)
  Promoter: EF1alpha
  Cloning method: Restriction Enzyme; 5′ cloning site Unknown (unknown if destroyed)
Terms and licenses: Academic/Nonprofit Terms; Industry Terms: Not Available to Industry
Depositor comments: Protein sequence: (TAG)TSWPGGSFGPDPLLALLVVILLARLILWSCLGTYIDYRLAQRRPQKPKQD - UniProtKB - A0A286YFK9 (SIM38_HUMAN)
How to cite: pAS1_4x7SKPylT_EF1_Ub-*SMIM38 was a gift from Simon Elsaesser (Addgene plasmid # 162808 ; http://n2t.net/addgene:162808 ; RRID:Addgene_162808)
