[The description below was written by a language model from this plasmid's Addgene catalogue record and pLannotate feature annotations shown in this document.]
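Description:
pAS1_4x7SKPylT_EF1_Ub-*SMIM38 is a mammalian expression plasmid of about 7.2 kb built on the pAS backbone and catalogued as a PiggyBac-type vector, designed for amber suppression and N-terminal labelling of the human microprotein SMIM38 (the "STELLA" approach). It is maintained in E. coli through a high-copy ColE1/pUC origin with ampicillin selection (AmpR with its bla promoter). It also carries an f1 origin and remnants of a lacZα/lac promoter cloning region. The automated annotation does not call PiggyBac terminal repeats. The short matches to the lambda portal protein on either side of the cargo are probably spurious or filler hits, and the record does not explain them. No mammalian selection marker is annotated.

The payload has two parts. Four tandem tRNA genes, which the plasmid name indicates are pyrrolysyl tRNA (PylT) copies each driven by a 7SK Pol III promoter, supply the amber suppressor tRNA. The 7SK promoters themselves are not annotated. Downstream, an EF-1α core promoter joined to the HTLV-1 5′ LTR fragment, a common composite promoter, drives an open reading frame in which ubiquitin is fused directly to SMIM38, whose initiator methionine codon has been replaced by an amber (TAG) stop codon. A WPRE fragment and an SV40 polyadenylation signal follow.

Translation starts in ubiquitin and continues into SMIM38 only if the amber codon is suppressed with a noncanonical amino acid. Endogenous deubiquitinases would then be expected to remove the ubiquitin, leaving SMIM38 with a single noncanonical residue at its N terminus for fluorescent labelling and live-cell imaging. No pyrrolysyl-tRNA synthetase is annotated on this plasmid, so it presumably has to be supplied separately.
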