Features (pLannotate 1.2.2; 22 found; start..end, strand, type, name):
    118..546     -  rep_origin     f1 ori (sequence partly withheld): f1 bacteriophage origin of replication; arrow indicates direction of (+) strand synthesis
    551..706     -  CDS            lacZα (fragment): LacZα fragment of β-galactosidase; lacZ fragment
    708..827     +  CDS            B (fragment): PORTL_LAMBD - Experimental evidence at protein level: Swiss-Prot protein existence level 1. Forms the portal vertex of the capsid (PubMed:6228056, PubMed:6232391). This portal plays critical roles in head assembly, genome packaging, neck/tail attachment, and genome ejection (Probable). The portal protein multimerizes as a single ring-shaped homododecamer arranged around a central channel (PubMed:6232391). Binds to the terminase subunits to form the packaging machine (PubMed:7799432). From Escherichia phage lambda (Bacteriophage lambda).
   1340..1408    -  ncRNA          tRNA: Accession: RF00005 - tRNA
   1669..1737    -  ncRNA          tRNA: Accession: RF00005 - tRNA
   1998..2066    -  ncRNA          tRNA: Accession: RF00005 - tRNA
   2327..2395    -  ncRNA          tRNA: Accession: RF00005 - tRNA
   2687..2898    +  promoter       EF-1α core promoter: core promoter for human elongation factor EF-1α
   2911..3179    +  LTR            5' LTR (truncated): truncated 5' long terminal repeat (LTR) from human T-cell leukemia virus (HTLV) type 1
   3218..3445    +  CDS            UBIQ_CERCA: Experimental evidence at protein level: Swiss-Prot protein existence level 1. Ubiquitin exists either covalently attached to another protein, or free (unanchored). When covalently bound, it is conjugated to target proteins via an isopeptide bond either as a monomer (monoubiquitin), a polymer linked via different Lys residues of the ubiquitin (polyubiquitin chains) or a linear polymer linked via the initiator Met of the ubiquitin (linear polyubiquitin chains). Polyubiquitin chains, when attached to a target protein, have different functions depending on the Lys residue of the ubiquitin that is
   3449..3598    +  CDS            SMIM38: SIM38_HUMAN - Protein inferred from homology: Swiss-Prot protein existence level 3. From Homo sapiens (Human).
   3610..3716    +  misc_feature   WPRE (fragment): woodchuck hepatitis virus posttranscriptional regulatory element
   3725..3846    +  polyA_signal   SV40 poly(A) signal: SV40 polyadenylation signal
   3864..3956    +  ncRNA          G-CSF SLDE: Accession: RF00183 - G-CSF factor stem-loop destabilising element (SLDE)
   4653..5120    +  CDS            B (fragment): PORTL_LAMBD - Experimental evidence at protein level: Swiss-Prot protein existence level 1. Forms the portal vertex of the capsid (PubMed:6228056, PubMed:6232391). This portal plays critical roles in head assembly, genome packaging, neck/tail attachment, and genome ejection (Probable). The portal protein multimerizes as a single ring-shaped homododecamer arranged around a central channel (PubMed:6232391). Binds to the terminase subunits to form the packaging machine (PubMed:7799432). From Escherichia phage lambda (Bacteriophage lambda).
   5158..5174    -  protein_bind   lac operator: The lac repressor binds to the lac operator to inhibit transcription in E. coli. This inhibition can be relieved by adding lactose or isopropyl-β-D-thiogalactopyranoside (IPTG). lac repressor encoded by lacI
   5182..5212    -  promoter       lac promoter: promoter for the E. coli lac operon
   5227..5248    -  protein_bind   CAP binding site: CAP binding activates transcription in the presence of cAMP. E. coli catabolite activator protein
   5261..5353    -  CDS            lacI (fragment): lac repressor; lacI; The lac repressor binds to the lac operator to inhibit transcription in E. coli. This inhibition can be relieved by adding lactose or isopropyl-β-D-thiogalactopyranoside (IPTG).
   5536..6124    -  rep_origin     ori: high-copy-number ColE1/pMB1/pBR322/pUC origin of replication
   6295..7155    -  CDS            AmpR: β-lactamase; bla; confers resistance to ampicillin, carbenicillin, and related antibiotics
   7156..65      -  promoter       AmpR promoter (across the origin): bla
>Addgene plasmid #162808 | pAS1_4x7SKPylT_EF1_Ub-*SMIM38 | addgene full sequence | sequence record 318672 | Addgene NGS Result
TATTGTCTCATGAGCGGATACATATTTGAATGTATTTAGAAAAATAAACAAATAGGGGTTCCGCGCACAT
TTCCCCGAAAAGTGCCACCTAAATTGTAAGCGTTAATATTTTGTTAAAATTCGCGTTAAATTTTTGTTAA
ATCAGCTCATTTTTTAACCAATAGGCCGAAATCGGCAAAATCCCTTATAAATCAAAAGAATAGACCGAGA
TAGGGTTGAGTGTTGTTCCAGTTTGGAACAAGAGTCCACTATTAAAGAACGTGGACTCCAACGTCAAAGG
[49 nt withheld, positions 281-329]
T
[91 nt withheld, positions 331-421]
G
[124 nt withheld, positions 423-546]
CCCATTCGCCATTCAGGCTGCGCAACTGTTGGGAAGGGCGATCGGTGCGGGCCTCTTCGCTATTACGCCA
GCTGGCGAAAGGGGGATGTGCTGCAAGGCGATTAAGTTGGGTAACGCCAGGGTTTTCCCAGTCACGACGT
TGTAAAACGACGGCCAGTGAGCGCGCCTCGTTCATTCACGTTTTTGAACCCGTGGAGGACGGGCAGACTC
GCGGTGCAAATGTGTTTTACAGCGTGATGGAGCAGATGAAGATGCTCGACACGCTGCAGAACACGCAGCT
AGATTAACCCTAGAAAGATAATCATATTGTGACGTACGTTAAAGATAATCATGTGTAAAATTGACGCATG
TGTTTTATCGGTCTGTATATCGAGGTTTATTTATTAATTTGAATAGATATTAAGTTTTATTATATTTACA
CTTACATACTAATAATAAATTCAACAAACAATTTATTTATGTTTATTTATTTATTAAAAAAAACAAAAAC
TCAAAATTTCTTCTATAAAGTAACAAAACTTTTATGAGGGACAGCCCCCCCCCAAAGCCCCCAGGGATGT
AATTACGTCCCTCCCCCGCTAGGGGGCAGCAGCGAGCCGCCCGGGGCTCCGCTCCGGTCCGGCGCTCCCC
CCGCATCCCCGAGCCGGCAGCGTGCGGGGACAGCCCGGGCACGGGGAAGGTGGCACGGGATCGCTTTCCT
CTGAACGCTTCTCGCTGCTCTTTGAGCCTGCAGACACCTGGGGGGATACGGGGAAAAGGCCTCCACGGCC
AACTAGTGAAAAACCGCACTTGTCCGGAAACCCCGGGAATCTAACCCGGCTGAACGGATTTAGAGTCCGT
TCGATCTACATGATCAGGTTTCCGAGGTACCCAGGCGGCGCACAAGCTATATAAACCTGAAGGAAATCTC
AACTTTACACTTAGGTCAAGTTACTTATCGTACTAGAGCTTCAGCAGGAAATTTAACTAAAATCTAATTT
AACCAGCATAGCAAATATCATTTATTCCCAAAATGCTAAAGTTTGAGATAAACGGACTTGATTTCCGGCT
GTTTTGACACTATCCAGAATGCCTTGCAGATGGGTGGGGCATGCTAAATACTGCAGGAAAAACCGCACTT
GTCCGGAAACCCCGGGAATCTAACCCGGCTGAACGGATTTAGAGTCCGTTCGATCTACATGATCAGGTTT
CCGAGGTACCCAGGCGGCGCACAAGCTATATAAACCTGAAGGAAATCTCAACTTTACACTTAGGTCAAGT
TACTTATCGTACTAGAGCTTCAGCAGGAAATTTAACTAAAATCTAATTTAACCAGCATAGCAAATATCAT
TTATTCCCAAAATGCTAAAGTTTGAGATAAACGGACTTGATTTCCGGCTGTTTTGACACTATCCAGAATG
CCTTGCAGATGGGTGGGGCATGCTAAATACTGCAGGAAAAACCGCACTTGTCCGGAAACCCCGGGAATCT
AACCCGGCTGAACGGATTTAGAGTCCGTTCGATCTACATGATCAGGTTTCCGAGGTACCCAGGCGGCGCA
CAAGCTATATAAACCTGAAGGAAATCTCAACTTTACACTTAGGTCAAGTTACTTATCGTACTAGAGCTTC
AGCAGGAAATTTAACTAAAATCTAATTTAACCAGCATAGCAAATATCATTTATTCCCAAAATGCTAAAGT
TTGAGATAAACGGACTTGATTTCCGGCTGTTTTGACACTATCCAGAATGCCTTGCAGATGGGTGGGGCAT
GCTAAATACTGCAGGAAAAACCGCACTTGTCCGGAAACCCCGGGAATCTAACCCGGCTGAACGGATTTAG
AGTCCGTTCGATCTACATGATCAGGTTTCCGAGGTACCCAGGCGGCGCACAAGCTATATAAACCTGAAGG
AAATCTCAACTTTACACTTAGGTCAAGTTACTTATCGTACTAGAGCTTCAGCAGGAAATTTAACTAAAAT
CTAATTTAACCAGCATAGCAAATATCATTTATTCCCAAAATGCTAAAGTTTGAGATAAACGGACTTGATT
TCCGGCTGTTTTGACACTATCCAGAATGCCTTGCAGATGGGTGGGGCATGCTAAATACTGCAGAACTAGT
GCTCTAGAAAGGATCTGCGATCGCTCCGGTGCCCGTCAGTGGGCAGAGCGCACATCGCCCACAGTCCCCG
AGAAGTTGGGGGGAGGGGTCGGCAATTGAACGGGTGCCTAGAGAAGGTGGCGCGGGGTAAACTGGGAAAG
TGATGTCGTGTACTGGCTCCGCCTTTTTCCCGAGGGTGGGGGAGAACCGTATATAAGTGCAGTAGTCGCC
GTGAACGTTCTTTTTCGCAACGGGTTTGCCGCCAGAACACAGCTGAAGCTTCGAGGGGCTCGCATCTCTC
CTTCACGCGCCCGCCGCCCTACCTGAGGCCGCCATCCACGCCGGTTGAGTCGCGTTCTGCCGCCTCCCGC
CTGTGGTGCCTCCTGAACTGCGTCCGCCGTCTAGGTAAGTTTAAAGCTCAGGTCGAGACCGGGCCTTTGT
CCGGCGCTCCCTTGGAGCCTACCTAGACTCAGCCGGCTCTCCACGCTTTGCCTGACCCTGCTTGCTCAAC
TCTACGTCTTTGTTTCGTTTTCTGTTCTGCGCCGTTACAGATCCAAGCTGTGACCGGCGCCTACTCTAGA
GCTAGCGAATTATGCAGATCTTCGTGAAGACTCTGACTGGTAAGACCATCACCCTCGAGGTTGAGCCCAG
TGACACCATCGAGAATGTCAAGGCAAAGATCCAAGATAAGGAAGGCATCCCTCCTGACCAGCAGAGGCTG
ATCTTTGCTGGAAAACAGCTGGAAGATGGGCGCACCCTGTCTGACTACAACATCCAGAAAGAGTCCACCC
TGCACCTGGTGCTCCGCTTAAGAGGGGGTTAGACCTCCTGGCCAGGTGGCAGCTTTGGCCCTGACCCGCT
CCTGGCCCTGCTGGTGGTGATCCTGCTAGCACGCCTCATCCTGTGGTCCTGCCTCGGGACCTACATCGAC
TACAGACTGGCCCAGCGGCGGCCCCAGAAACCCAAGCAGGACTAACCGGCGACAATCAACCTCTGGATTA
CAAAATTTGTGAAAGATTGACTGGTATTCTTAACTATGTTGCTCCTTTTACGCTATGTGGATACGCTGCT
TTAATGCCTTTGTATCATGCGTTAACTAAACTTGTTTATTGCAGCTTATAATGGTTACAAATAAAGCAAT
AGCATCACAAATTTCACAAATAAAGCATTTTTTTCACTGCATTCTAGTTGTGGTTTGTCCAAACTCATCA
ATGTATCTTATCATGTCTGGAATTGACTCAAATGATGTCAATTAGTCTATCAGAAGCTCATCTGGTCTCC
CTTCCGGGGGACAAGACATCCCTGTTTAATATTTAAACAGCAGTGTTCCCAAACTGGGTTCTTATATCCC
TTGCTCTGGTCAACCAGGTTGCAGGGTTTCCTGTCCTCACAGGAACGAAGTCCCTAAAGAAACAGTGGCA
GCCAGGTTTAGCCCCGGAATTGACTGGATTCCTTTTTTAGGGCCCATTGGTATGGCTTTTTCCCCGTATC
CCCCCAGGTGTCTGCAGGCTCAAAGAGCAGCGAGAAGCGTTCAGAGGAAAGCGATCCCGTGCCACCTTCC
CCGTGCCCGGGCTGTCCCCGCACGCTGCCGGCTCGGGGATGCGGGGGGAGCGCCGGACCGGAGCGGAGCC
CCGGGCGGCTCGCTGCTGCCCCCTAGCGGGGGAGGGACGTAATTACATCCCTGGGGGCTTTGGGGGGGGG
CTGTCCCTGATATCTATAACAAGAAAATATATATATAATAAGTTATCACGTAAGTAGAACATGAAATAAC
AATATAATTATCGTATGAGTTAAATCTTAAAAGTCACGTAAAAGATAATCATGCGTCATTTTGACTCACG
CGGTCGTTATAGTTCAAAATCAGTGACACTTACCGCATTGACAAGCACGCCTCACGGGAGCTCCAAGCGG
CGACTGAGATGTCCTAAATGCACAGCGACGGATTCGCGCTATTTAGAAAGAGAGAGCAATATTTCAAGAA
TGCATGCGTCAATTTTACGCAGACTATCTTTCTAGGGTTAATCTAGCTGCATCAGGATCATATCGTCGGG
TCTTTTTTCCGGCTCAGTCATCGCCCAAGCTGGCGCTATCTGGGCATCGGGGAGGAAGAAGCCCGTGCCT
TTTCCCGCGAGGTTGAAGCGGCATGGAAAGAGTTTGCCGAGGATGACTGCTGCTGCATTGACGTTGAGCG
AAAACGCACGTTTACCATGATGATTCGGGAAGGTGTGGCCATGCACGCCTTTAACGGTGAACTGTTCGTT
CAGGCCACCTGGGATACCAGTTCGTCGCGGCTTTTCCGGACACAGTTCCGGATGGTCAGCCCGAAGCGCA
TCAGCAACCCGAACAATACCGGCGACAGCCGGAACTGCCGTGCCGGTGTGCAGATTAATGACAGCGGTGC
GGCGCTGGGATATTACGTCAGCGAGGACGGGTATCCTGGCTGGATGCCGCAGAAATGGACATGGATACCC
CGTGAGTTACCCGGCGGGCGCGCTTGGCGTAATCATGGTCATAGCTGTTTCCTGTGTGAAATTGTTATCC
GCTCACAATTCCACACAACATACGAGCCGGAAGCATAAAGTGTAAAGCCTGGGGTGCCTAATGAGTGAGC
TAACTCACATTAATTGCGTTGCGCTCACTGCCCGCTTTCCAGTCGGGAAACCTGTCGTGCCAGCTGCATT
AATGAATCGGCCAACGCGCGGGGAGAGGCGGTTTGCGTATTGGGCGCTCTTCCGCTTCCTCGCTCACTGA
CTCGCTGCGCTCGGTCGTTCGGCTGCGGCGAGCGGTATCAGCTCACTCAAAGGCGGTAATACGGTTATCC
ACAGAATCAGGGGATAACGCAGGAAAGAACATGTGAGCAAAAGGCCAGCAAAAGGCCAGGAACCGTAAAA
AGGCCGCGTTGCTGGCGTTTTTCCATAGGCTCCGCCCCCCTGACGAGCATCACAAAAATCGACGCTCAAG
TCAGAGGTGGCGAAACCCGACAGGACTATAAAGATACCAGGCGTTTCCCCCTGGAAGCTCCCTCGTGCGC
TCTCCTGTTCCGACCCTGCCGCTTACCGGATACCTGTCCGCCTTTCTCCCTTCGGGAAGCGTGGCGCTTT
CTCATAGCTCACGCTGTAGGTATCTCAGTTCGGTGTAGGTCGTTCGCTCCAAGCTGGGCTGTGTGCACGA
ACCCCCCGTTCAGCCCGACCGCTGCGCCTTATCCGGTAACTATCGTCTTGAGTCCAACCCGGTAAGACAC
GACTTATCGCCACTGGCAGCAGCCACTGGTAACAGGATTAGCAGAGCGAGGTATGTAGGCGGTGCTACAG
AGTTCTTGAAGTGGTGGCCTAACTACGGCTACACTAGAAGAACAGTATTTGGTATCTGCGCTCTGCTGAA
GCCAGTTACCTTCGGAAAAAGAGTTGGTAGCTCTTGATCCGGCAAACAAACCACCGCTGGTAGCGGTGGT
TTTTTTGTTTGCAAGCAGCAGATTACGCGCAGAAAAAAAGGATCTCAAGAAGATCCTTTGATCTTTTCTA
CGGGGTCTGACGCTCAGTGGAACGAAAACTCACGTTAAGGGATTTTGGTCATGAGATTATCAAAAAGGAT
CTTCACCTAGATCCTTTTAAATTAAAAATGAAGTTTTAAATCAATCTAAAGTATATATGAGTAAACTTGG
TCTGACAGTTACCAATGCTTAATCAGTGAGGCACCTATCTCAGCGATCTGTCTATTTCGTTCATCCATAG
TTGCCTGACTCCCCGTCGTGTAGATAACTACGATACGGGAGGGCTTACCATCTGGCCCCAGTGCTGCAAT
GATACCGCGAGACCCACGCTCACCGGCTCCAGATTTATCAGCAATAAACCAGCCAGCCGGAAGGGCCGAG
CGCAGAAGTGGTCCTGCAACTTTATCCGCCTCCATCCAGTCTATTAATTGTTGCCGGGAAGCTAGAGTAA
GTAGTTCGCCAGTTAATAGTTTGCGCAACGTTGTTGCCATTGCTACAGGCATCGTGGTGTCACGCTCGTC
GTTTGGTATGGCTTCATTCAGCTCCGGTTCCCAACGATCAAGGCGAGTTACATGATCCCCCATGTTGTGC
AAAAAAGCGGTTAGCTCCTTCGGTCCTCCGATCGTTGTCAGAAGTAAGTTGGCCGCAGTGTTATCACTCA
TGGTTATGGCAGCACTGCATAATTCTCTTACTGTCATGCCATCCGTAAGATGCTTTTCTGTGACTGGTGA
GTACTCAACCAAGTCATTCTGAGAATAGTGTATGCGGCGACCGAGTTGCTCTTGCCCGGCGTCAATACGG
GATAATACCGCGCCACATAGCAGAACTTTAAAAGTGCTCATCATTGGAAAACGTTCTTCGGGGCGAAAAC
TCTCAAGGATCTTACCGCTGTTGAGATCCAGTTCGATGTAACCCACTCGTGCACCCAACTGATCTTCAGC
ATCTTTTACTTTCACCAGCGTTTCTGGGTGAGCAAAAACAGGAAGGCAAAATGCCGCAAAAAAGGGAATA
AGGGCGACACGGAAATGTTGAATACTCATACTCTTCCTTTTTCAATATTATTGAAGCATTTATCAGGGT
